>Addgene plasmid #221964 | CO1 DdCBE T1 | addgene full sequence | sequence record 438726 | Addgene NGS Result
GCACATTTCCCCGAAAAGTGCCACCTGACGTCGACGGATCGGGAGATCTCCCGATCCCCTATGGTGCACT
CTCAGTACAATCTGCTCTGATGCCGCATAGTTAAGCCAGTATCTGCTCCCTGCTTGTGTGTTGGAGGTCG
CTGAGTAGTGCGCGAGCAAAATTTAAGCTACAACAAGGCAAGGCTTGACCGACAATTGCATGAAGAATCT
GCTTAGGGTTAGGCGTTTTGCGCTGCTTCGCGATGTACGGGCCAGATATACGCGTTGACATTGATTATTG
ACTAGTTATTAATAGTAATCAATTACGGGGTCATTAGTTCATAGCCCATATATGGAGTTCCGCGTTACAT
AACTTACGGTAAATGGCCCGCCTGGCTGACCGCCCAACGACCCCCGCCCATTGACGTCAATAATGACGTA
TGTTCCCATAGTAACGCCAATAGGGACTTTCCATTGACGTCAATGGGTGGAGTATTTACGGTAAACTGCC
CACTTGGCAGTACATCAAGTGTATCATATGCCAAGTACGCCCCCTATTGACGTCAATGACGGTAAATGGC
CCGCCTGGCATTATGCCCAGTACATGACCTTATGGGACTTTCCTACTTGGCAGTACATCTACGTATTAGT
CATCGCTATTACCATGGTGATGCGGTTTTGGCAGTACATCAATGGGCGTGGATAGCGGTTTGACTCACGG
GGATTTCCAAGTCTCCACCCCATTGACGTCAATGGGAGTTTGTTTTGGCACCAAAATCAACGGGACTTTC
CAAAATGTCGTAACAACTCCGCCCCATTGACGCAAATGGGCGGTAGGCGTGTACGGTGGGAGGTCTATAT
AAGCAGAGCTCTCTGGCTAACTAGAGAACCCACTGCTTACTGGCTTATCGAAATTAATACGACTCACTAT
AGGGAGACCCAAGCTGGCTAGCACCATGGCCTCCGTTCTGACCCCGCTGCTGCTGCGTGGCCTGACCGGC
TCCGCTCGTCGTCTGCCAGTTCCGCGTGCGAAAATCCATTCCCTGGACTACAAAGACCATGACGGTGATT
ATAAAGATCATGACATCGATTACAAGGATGACGATGACAAGATGGACATCGCGGATCTGCGTACCCTGGG
TTACAGCCAGCAGCAGCAGGAGAAGATCAAGCCAAAGGTGCGCAGCACCGTGGCCCAGCACCATGAAGCT
CTGGTGGGTCACGGCTTCACCCACGCGCACATCGTGGCTCTGAGCCAGCACCCAGCCGCGCTGGGTACCG
TGGCCGTGAAATATCAGGACATGATTGCTGCCCTGCCAGAGGCTACCCATGAAGCGATTGTGGGTGTGGG
CAAGCAGTGGAGCGGTGCTCGTGCGCTGGAGGCCCTGCTGACCGTGGCCGGTGAACTGCGTGGCCCGCCG
CTGCAGCTGGATACCGGCCAGCTGCTGAAAATCGCGAAACGTGGCGGTGTGACCGCTGTGGAAGCTGTGC
ATGCCTGGCGTAATGCTCTGACCGGTGCCCCCCTGAACCTGACCCCGGACCAAGTGGTGGCTATCGCCAG
CAACGGTGGCGGCAAGCAAGCGCTCGAAACGGTGCAGCGGCTGTTGCCGGTGCTGTGCCAGGACCATGGC
CTGACTCCGGACCAAGTGGTGGCTATCGCCAGCCACGATGGCGGCAAGCAAGCGCTCGAAACGGTGCAGC
GGCTGTTGCCGGTGCTGTGCCAGGACCATGGCCTGACCCCGGACCAAGTGGTGGCTATCGCCAGCAACGG
TGGCGGCAAGCAAGCGCTCGAAACGGTGCAGCGGCTGTTGCCGGTGCTGTGCCAGGACCATGGCCTGACC
CCGGACCAAGTGGTGGCTATCGCCAGCAACGGTGGCGGCAAGCAAGCGCTCGAAACGGTGCAGCGGCTGT
TGCCGGTGCTGTGCCAGGACCATGGCCTGACTCCGGACCAAGTGGTGGCTATCGCCAGCCACGATGGCGG
CAAGCAAGCGCTCGAAACGGTGCAGCGGCTGTTGCCGGTGCTGTGCCAGGACCATGGCCTGACCCCGGAC
CAAGTGGTGGCTATCGCCAGCAACAATGGCGGCAAGCAAGCGCTCGAAACGGTGCAGCGGCTGTTGCCGG
TGCTGTGCCAGGACCATGGCCTGACCCCGGACCAAGTGGTGGCTATCGCCAGCAACATTGGCGGCAAGCA
AGCGCTCGAAACGGTGCAGCGGCTGTTGCCGGTGCTGTGCCAGGACCATGGCCTCACACCCGATCAGGTC
GTGGCTATCGCCAGCCACGATGGCGGCAAGCAAGCGCTCGAAACGGTGCAGCGGCTGTTGCCGGTGCTGT
GCCAGGACCATGGCCTGACTCCGGACCAAGTGGTGGCTATCGCCAGCCACGATGGCGGCAAGCAAGCGCT
CGAAACGGTGCAGCGGCTGTTGCCGGTGCTGTGCCAGGACCATGGCCTGACCCCGGACCAAGTGGTGGCT
ATCGCCAGCCACGATGGCGGCAAGCAAGCGCTCGAAACGGTGCAGCGGCTGTTGCCGGTGCTGTGCCAGG
ACCATGGCCTGACTCCGGACCAAGTGGTGGCTATCGCCAGCCACGATGGCGGCAAGCAAGCGCTCGAAAC
GGTGCAGCGGCTGTTGCCGGTGCTGTGCCAGGACCATGGCCTGACCCCGGACCAAGTGGTGGCTATCGCC
AGCAACAATGGCGGCAAGCAAGCGCTCGAAACGGTGCAGCGGCTGTTGCCGGTGCTGTGCCAGGACCATG
GCCTGACCCCGGACCAAGTGGTGGCTATCGCCAGCCACGATGGCGGCAAGCAAGCGCTCGAAACGGTGCA
GCGGCTGTTGCCGGTGCTGTGCCAGGACCATGGCCTGACTCCGGACCAAGTGGTGGCTATCGCCAGCCAC
GATGGCGGCAAGCAAGCGCTCGAAACGGTGCAGCGGCTGTTGCCGGTGCTGTGCCAGGACCATGGCCTGA
CCCCGGACCAAGTGGTGGCTATCGCCAGCAACAATGGCGGCAAGCAAGCGCTCGAAAGCATTGTGGCCCA
GCTGAGCCGGCCTGATCCGGCGTTGGCCGCGTTGACCAACGATCACCTGGTGGCCCTGGCCTGCCTGGGC
GGTCGTCCGGCCCTGGATGCGGTGAAGAAAGGCCTGGGTGGATCCGCCATTCCAGTGAAGCGCGGCGCTA
CCGGTGAAACCAAAGTGTTTACCGGTAACAGCAACAGCCCGAAGAGCCCGACCAAAGGCGGTTGCTCTGG
CGGCTCAACTAATCTGAGCGACATCATTGAGAAGGAGACTGGGAAACAGCTGGTCATTCAGGAGTCCATC
CTGATGCTGCCTGAGGAGGTGGAGGAAGTGATCGGCAACAAGCCAGAGTCTGACATCCTGGTGCACACCG
CCTACGACGAGTCCACAGATGAGAATGTGATGCTGCTGACCTCTGACGCCCCCGAGTATAAGCCTTGGGC
CCTGGTCATCCAGGATTCTAACGGCGAGAATAAGATCAAGATGCTGTGATAAGGGGTCTTTGTCCTCTGT
ACTGTCTCTCTCCTTGCCCCTAACCCAAAAAGCTTCATTTTTCTGTGTAGGCTGCACAAGAGCCTTGATT
GAAGATATATTCTTTCTGAACAGTATTTAAGGTTTCCAATAAAATGTACACCCCTCAGAACTTCTGAGGC
GGAAAGAACCAGCTGGGGCTCTAGGGGGTATCCCC
[124 nt withheld, positions 3676-3799]
C
[91 nt withheld, positions 3801-3891]
A
[49 nt withheld, positions 3893-3941]
CCTTTGACGTTGGAGTCCACGTTCTTT
[37 nt withheld, positions 3969-4005]
ACCCTATCTCGGTCTATTCTTTTGATTTATAAGGGATTTTGCCGATTTCGGCCTATTGGTTAAAAAATGA
GCTGATTTAACAAAAATTTAACGCGAATTAATTCTGTGGAATGTGTGTCAGTTAGGGTGTGGAAAGTCCC
CAGGCTCCCCAGCAGGCAGAAGTATGCAAAGCATGCATCTCAATTAGTCAGCAACCAGGTGTGGAAAGTC
CCCAGGCTCCCCAGCAGGCAGAAGTATGCAAAGCATGCATCTCAATTAGTCAGCAACCATAGTCCCGCCC
CTAACTCCGCCCATCCCGCCCCTAACTCCGCCCAGTTCCGCCCATTCTCCGCCCCATGGCTGACTAATTT
TTTTTATTTATGCAGAGGCCGAGGCCGCCTCTGCCTCTGAGCTATTCCAGAAGTAGTGAGGAGGCTTTTT
TGGAGGCCTAGGCTTTTGCAAAAAGCTCCCGGGAGCTTGTATATCCATTTTCGGATCTGATCAGCACGTG
TTGACAATTAATCATCGGCATAGTATATCGGCATAGTATAATACGACAAGGTGAGGAACTAAACCATGGC
CAAGCCTTTGTCTCAAGAAGAATCCACCCTCATTGAAAGAGCAACGGCTACAATCAACAGCATCCCCATC
TCTGAAGACTACAGCGTCGCCAGCGCAGCTCTCTCTAGCGACGGCCGCATCTTCACTGGTGTCAATGTAT
ATCATTTTACTGGGGGACCTTGTGCAGAACTCGTGGTGCTGGGCACTGCTGCTGCTGCGGCAGCTGGCAA
CCTGACTTGTATCGTCGCGATCGGAAATGAGAACAGGGGCATCTTGAGCCCCTGCGGACGGTGCCGACAG
GTGCTTCTCGATCTGCATCCTGGGATCAAAGCCATAGTGAAGGACAGTGATGGACAGCCGACGGCAGTTG
GGATTCGTGAATTGCTGCCCTCTGGTTATGTGTGGGAGGGCTAAGCACTTCGTGGCCGAGGAGCAGGACT
GACACGTGCTACGAGATTTCGATTCCACCGCCGCCTTCTATGAAAGGTTGGGCTTCGGAATCGTTTTCCG
GGACGCCGGCTGGATGATCCTCCAGCGCGGGGATCTCATGCTGGAGTTCTTCGCCCACCCCAACTTGTTT
ATTGCAGCTTATAATGGTTACAAATAAAGCAATAGCATCACAAATTTCACAAATAAAGCATTTTTTTCAC
TGCATTCTAGTTGTGGTTTGTCCAAACTCATCAATGTATCTTATCATGTCTGTATACCGTCGACCTCTAG
CTAGAGCTTGGCGTAATCATGGTCATAGCTGTTTCCTGTGTGAAATTGTTATCCGCTCACAATTCCACAC
AACATACGAGCCGGAAGCATAAAGTGTAAAGCCTGGGGTGCCTAATGAGTGAGCTAACTCACATTAATTG
CGTTGCGCTCACTGCCCGCTTTCCAGTCGGGAAACCTGTCGTGCCAGCTGCATTAATGAATCGGCCAACG
CGCGGGGAGAGGCGGTTTGCGTATTGGGCGCTCTTCCGCTTCCTCGCTCACTGACTCGCTGCGCTCGGTC
GTTCGGCTGCGGCGAGCGGTATCAGCTCACTCAAAGGCGGTAATACGGTTATCCACAGAATCAGGGGATA
ACGCAGGAAAGAACATGTGAGCAAAAGGCCAGCAAAAGGCCAGGAACCGTAAAAAGGCCGCGTTGCTGGC
GTTTTTCCATAGGCTCCGCCCCCCTGACGAGCATCACAAAAATCGACGCTCAAGTCAGAGGTGGCGAAAC
CCGACAGGACTATAAAGATACCAGGCGTTTCCCCCTGGAAGCTCCCTCGTGCGCTCTCCTGTTCCGACCC
TGCCGCTTACCGGATACCTGTCCGCCTTTCTCCCTTCGGGAAGCGTGGCGCTTTCTCATAGCTCACGCTG
TAGGTATCTCAGTTCGGTGTAGGTCGTTCGCTCCAAGCTGGGCTGTGTGCACGAACCCCCCGTTCAGCCC
GACCGCTGCGCCTTATCCGGTAACTATCGTCTTGAGTCCAACCCGGTAAGACACGACTTATCGCCACTGG
CAGCAGCCACTGGTAACAGGATTAGCAGAGCGAGGTATGTAGGCGGTGCTACAGAGTTCTTGAAGTGGTG
GCCTAACTACGGCTACACTAGAAGAACAGTATTTGGTATCTGCGCTCTGCTGAAGCCAGTTACCTTCGGA
AAAAGAGTTGGTAGCTCTTGATCCGGCAAACAAACCACCGCTGGTAGCGGTGGTTTTTTTGTTTGCAAGC
AGCAGATTACGCGCAGAAAAAAAGGATCTCAAGAAGATCCTTTGATCTTTTCTACGGGGTCTGACGCTCA
GTGGAACGAAAACTCACGTTAAGGGATTTTGGTCATGAGATTATCAAAAAGGATCTTCACCTAGATCCTT
TTAAATTAAAAATGAAGTTTTAAATCAATCTAAAGTATATATGAGTAAACTTGGTCTGACAGTTACCAAT
GCTTAATCAGTGAGGCACCTATCTCAGCGATCTGTCTATTTCGTTCATCCATAGTTGCCTGACTCCCCGT
CGTGTAGATAACTACGATACGGGAGGGCTTACCATCTGGCCCCAGTGCTGCAATGATACCGCGAGACCCA
CGCTCACCGGCTCCAGATTTATCAGCAATAAACCAGCCAGCCGGAAGGGCCGAGCGCAGAAGTGGTCCTG
CAACTTTATCCGCCTCCATCCAGTCTATTAATTGTTGCCGGGAAGCTAGAGTAAGTAGTTCGCCAGTTAA
TAGTTTGCGCAACGTTGTTGCCATTGCTACAGGCATCGTGGTGTCACGCTCGTCGTTTGGTATGGCTTCA
TTCAGCTCCGGTTCCCAACGATCAAGGCGAGTTACATGATCCCCCATGTTGTGCAAAAAAGCGGTTAGCT
CCTTCGGTCCTCCGATCGTTGTCAGAAGTAAGTTGGCCGCAGTGTTATCACTCATGGTTATGGCAGCACT
GCATAATTCTCTTACTGTCATGCCATCCGTAAGATGCTTTTCTGTGACTGGTGAGTACTCAACCAAGTCA
TTCTGAGAATAGTGTATGCGGCGACCGAGTTGCTCTTGCCCGGCGTCAATACGGGATAATACCGCGCCAC
ATAGCAGAACTTTAAAAGTGCTCATCATTGGAAAACGTTCTTCGGGGCGAAAACTCTCAAGGATCTTACC
GCTGTTGAGATCCAGTTCGATGTAACCCACTCGTGCACCCAACTGATCTTCAGCATCTTTTACTTTCACC
AGCGTTTCTGGGTGAGCAAAAACAGGAAGGCAAAATGCCGCAAAAAAGGGAATAAGGGCGACACGGAAAT
GTTGAATACTCATACTCTTCCTTTTTCAATATTATTGAAGCATTTATCAGGGTTATTGTCTCATGAGCGG
ATACATATTTGAATGTATTTAGAAAAATAAACAAATAGGGGTTCCGC
Features (pLannotate 1.2.2; 25 found; start..end, strand, type, name):
     60..112     -  misc_feature   bom (fragment): basis of mobility region from pBR322
    267..646     +  enhancer       CMV enhancer: human cytomegalovirus immediate early enhancer
    647..850     +  promoter       CMV promoter: human cytomegalovirus (CMV) immediate early promoter
    846..879     +  LTR            5' LTR (truncated) (fragment): truncated 5' long terminal repeat (LTR) from HIV-1
    895..913     +  promoter       T7 promoter: promoter for bacteriophage T7 RNA polymerase
    942..1025    +  CDS            COX8A (fragment): COX8A_HUMAN - Also known as COX8, COX8L. Experimental evidence at protein level: Swiss-Prot protein existence level 1. Component of the cytochrome c oxidase, the last enzyme in the mitochondrial electron transport chain which drives oxidative phosphorylation. The respiratory chain contains 3 multisubunit complexes succinate dehydrogenase (complex II, CII), ubiquinol- cytochrome c oxidoreductase (cytochrome b-c1 complex, complex III, CIII) and cytochrome c oxidase (complex IV, CIV), that cooperate to transfer electrons derived from NADH and succinate to molecular oxygen, creating an electrochem
   1026..1091    +  CDS            3xFLAG: three tandem FLAG® epitope tags, followed by an enterokinase cleavage site
   1104..1610    +  CDS            avrBs3 (fragment): AVRB3_XANEU - Experimental evidence at protein level: Swiss-Prot protein existence level 1. Avirulence protein. Acts as a transcription factor in C.annuum plants. In susceptible plants lacking the Bs3 resistance gene induces expression of a number of genes, including genes homologous to a family of auxin-induced genes, alpha-expansin genes, pectate lyase, anthocyanidin glucoside rhamnosyl transferase and at least one transcription factor, UPA20. Their expression leads to plant hypertrophy in mesophyll cells, probably mainly mediated by UPA20 (PubMed:17962565). In resistant plants induces the h
   2997..3143    +  CDS            avrBs3 (fragment): AVRB3_XANEU - Experimental evidence at protein level: Swiss-Prot protein existence level 1. Avirulence protein. Acts as a transcription factor in C.annuum plants. In susceptible plants lacking the Bs3 resistance gene induces expression of a number of genes, including genes homologous to a family of auxin-induced genes, alpha-expansin genes, pectate lyase, anthocyanidin glucoside rhamnosyl transferase and at least one transcription factor, UPA20. Their expression leads to plant hypertrophy in mesophyll cells, probably mainly mediated by UPA20 (PubMed:17962565). In resistant plants induces the h
   3228..3476    +  CDS            UGI: UNGI_BPPB2 - Experimental evidence at protein level: Swiss-Prot protein existence level 1. This protein binds specifically and reversibly to the host uracil-DNA glycosylase, preventing removal of uracil residues from PBS2 DNA by the host uracil-excision repair system. From Bacillus phage PBS2 (Bacteriophage PBS2).
   3634..3655    +  promoter       SV40 promoter (fragment): SV40 enhancer and early promoter
   3676..4104    +  rep_origin     f1 ori (sequence partly withheld): f1 bacteriophage origin of replication; arrow indicates direction of (+) strand synthesis
   4118..4447    +  promoter       SV40 promoter: SV40 enhancer and early promoter
   4495..4542    +  promoter       EM7 promoter: synthetic bacterial promoter&nbsp
   4561..4959    +  CDS            BSD: blasticidin S deaminase; Aspergillus terreus BSD; confers resistance to blasticidin
   4960..4987    +  CDS            BleoR (fragment): antibiotic-binding protein; Sh ble from Streptoalloteichus hindustanus; confers resistance to bleomycin, phleomycin, and Zeocin™
   4997..5122    +  CDS            ble (fragment): BLE_KLEPN - Experimental evidence at protein level: Swiss-Prot protein existence level 1. Binding protein with a strong affinity to the bleomycin family of antibiotics. Binds to CL990; an antimitotic-antibiotic compound. From Klebsiella pneumoniae.
   5117..5238    +  polyA_signal   SV40 poly(A) signal: SV40 polyadenylation signal
   5311..5327    -  protein_bind   lac operator: The lac repressor binds to the lac operator to inhibit transcription in E. coli. This inhibition can be relieved by adding lactose or isopropyl-β-D-thiogalactopyranoside (IPTG). lac repressor encoded by lacI
   5335..5365    -  promoter       lac promoter: promoter for the E. coli lac operon
   5380..5401    -  protein_bind   CAP binding site: CAP binding activates transcription in the presence of cAMP. E. coli catabolite activator protein
   5414..5506    -  CDS            lacI (fragment): lac repressor; lacI; The lac repressor binds to the lac operator to inhibit transcription in E. coli. This inhibition can be relieved by adding lactose or isopropyl-β-D-thiogalactopyranoside (IPTG).
   5689..6277    -  rep_origin     ori: high-copy-number ColE1/pMB1/pBR322/pUC origin of replication
   6448..7308    -  CDS            AmpR: β-lactamase; bla; confers resistance to ampicillin, carbenicillin, and related antibiotics
   7309..1       -  promoter       AmpR promoter (across the origin): bla
