[The description below was written by a language model from this plasmid's Addgene catalogue record and pLannotate feature annotations shown in this document.]
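Description:
CO1 DdCBE T1 is a mammalian expression plasmid on a pCMV backbone that encodes one arm of a TALE-based, DddA-derived cytosine base editor (DdCBE) directed at the mitochondrial genome. The sequenced record is 7,412 nt. It is maintained in E. coli through a high-copy ColE1/pUC-type origin with ampicillin resistance (AmpR), and it also carries an f1 origin. For selection in mammalian cells, an SV40 promoter followed by the bacterial EM7 promoter drives blasticidin S deaminase, terminated by an SV40 polyadenylation signal. Short bleomycin-resistance fragments annotated next to BSD appear to be backbone remnants.

The payload is a synthetic fusion of about 2.7 kb transcribed from the CMV enhancer/promoter, with a T7 promoter just upstream of the coding region. It begins with the COX8A mitochondrial targeting sequence, which directs import of the protein into the mitochondrial matrix. A 3xFLAG tag for detection follows, then the TALE N-terminal domain, a repeat array named for CO1 target T1, and the TALE C-terminal domain. The feature table identifies only the two flanking TALE regions (as avrBs3 fragments) and leaves the repeat array unannotated. Downstream lie the DddAtox 1397C split half of the double-stranded-DNA cytidine deaminase, also unannotated, and a uracil glycosylase inhibitor (UGI) that protects the deaminated base from excision repair. The catalogue entry lists an ATP5B 3'UTR at the end of the insert.

Because the deaminase is split, this arm is inactive alone and would normally be co-expressed with a partner arm carrying the complementary DddAtox half bound at an adjacent site. The record does not name that partner. The TALE repeats were assembled by Golden Gate cloning, and the BsmBI sites are retained.
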