Addgene plasmid #221964: CO1 DdCBE T1
Purpose: Expresses mitochondrial cytosine base editor arm in mammalian cells
Depositing lab: Stephen Ekker. Depositing organization: Mayo Foundation for Medical Education and Research. Publication: Unconstrained Precision Mitochondrial Genome Editing with alphaDdCBEs. Castillo SR, Simone BW, Clark KJ, Devaux P, Ekker SC. Hum Gene Ther. 2024 Sep 24. doi: 10.1089/hum.2024.073. PubMed 39212664.
Backbone
  Vector backbone: pCMV
  Backbone size w/o insert (bp): 4717
  Vector type: Mammalian Expression, CRISPR
  Selectable markers: Blasticidin
Growth in bacteria
  Bacterial resistance: Ampicillin, 100 μg/mL
  Growth temperature: 30°C
  Growth strain: NEB Stable
  Copy number: High Copy
Gene/Insert
  Gene/Insert name: COX8A MTS-3xFLAG-TALE NT-T-CO1 TALE T1 repeats-TALE CTD-DddAtox 1397C-UGI-ATP5B 3'UTR
  Species: Synthetic
  Insert size (bp): 2695
  Promoter: CMV
  Tag / fusion protein: 3xFLAG (N terminal on backbone)
  Cloning method: Golden Gate
  Sequencing primers: 5′ T7; 3′ ACACCCGCCGCGCTTAATGC
Terms and licenses: Academic/Nonprofit Terms; Industry Terms: Not Available to Industry
Depositor comments: 5' Cloning Site: BsmBI (Not Destroyed), 3' Cloning Site: BsmBI (Not Destroyed). Please visit https://www.biorxiv.org/content/10.1101/2024.05.13.593977v1 for bioRxiv preprint.
How to cite: CO1 DdCBE T1 was a gift from Stephen Ekker (Addgene plasmid # 221964 ; http://n2t.net/addgene:221964 ; RRID:Addgene_221964)
