>Addgene plasmid #221964 | CO1 DdCBE T1 | depositor partial sequence | sequence record 434635 | Partial
ATGGCCTCCGTTCTGACCCCGCTGCTGCTGCGTGGCCTGACCGGCTCCGCTCGTCGTCTGCCAGTTCCGC
GTGCGAAAATCCATTCCCTGGACTACAAAGACCATGACGGTGATTATAAAGATCATGACATCGATTACAA
GGATGACGATGACAAGATGGACATCGCGGATCTGCGTACCCTGGGTTACAGCCAGCAGCAGCAGGAGAAG
ATCAAGCCAAAGGTGCGCAGCACCGTGGCCCAGCACCATGAAGCTCTGGTGGGTCACGGCTTCACCCACG
CGCACATCGTGGCTCTGAGCCAGCACCCAGCCGCGCTGGGTACCGTGGCCGTGAAATATCAGGACATGAT
TGCTGCCCTGCCAGAGGCTACCCATGAAGCGATTGTGGGTGTGGGCAAGCAGTGGAGCGGTGCTCGTGCG
CTGGAGGCCCTGCTGACCGTGGCCGGTGAACTGCGTGGCCCGCCGCTGCAGCTGGATACCGGCCAGCTGC
TGAAAATCGCGAAACGTGGCGGTGTGACCGCTGTGGAAGCTGTGCATGCCTGGCGTAATGCTCTGACCGG
TGCCCCCCTGAACCTGACCCCGGACCAAGTGGTGGCTATCGCCAGCAACGGTGGCGGCAAGCAAGCGCTC
GAAACGGTGCAGCGGCTGTTGCCGGTGCTGTGCCAGGACCATGGCCTGACTCCGGACCAAGTGGTGGCTA
TCGCCAGCCACGATGGCGGCAAGCAAGCGCTCGAAACGGTGCAGCGGCTGTTGCCGGTGCTGTGCCAGGA
CCATGGCCTGACCCCGGACCAAGTGGTGGCTATCGCCAGCAACGGTGGCGGCAAGCAAGCGCTCGAAACG
GTGCAGCGGCTGTTGCCGGTGCTGTGCCAGGACCATGGCCTGACCCCGGACCAAGTGGTGGCTATCGCCA
GCAACGGTGGCGGCAAGCAAGCGCTCGAAACGGTGCAGCGGCTGTTGCCGGTGCTGTGCCAGGACCATGG
CCTGACTCCGGACCAAGTGGTGGCTATCGCCAGCCACGATGGCGGCAAGCAAGCGCTCGAAACGGTGCAG
CGGCTGTTGCCGGTGCTGTGCCAGGACCATGGCCTGACCCCGGACCAAGTGGTGGCTATCGCCAGCAACA
ATGGCGGCAAGCAAGCGCTCGAAACGGTGCAGCGGCTGTTGCCGGTGCTGTGCCAGGACCATGGCCTGAC
CCCGGACCAAGTGGTGGCTATCGCCAGCAACATTGGCGGCAAGCAAGCGCTCGAAACGGTGCAGCGGCTG
TTGCCGGTGCTGTGCCAGGACCATGGCCTCACACCCGATCAGGTCGTGGCTATCGCCAGCCACGATGGCG
GCAAGCAAGCGCTCGAAACGGTGCAGCGGCTGTTGCCGGTGCTGTGCCAGGACCATGGCCTGACTCCGGA
CCAAGTGGTGGCTATCGCCAGCCACGATGGCGGCAAGCAAGCGCTCGAAACGGTGCAGCGGCTGTTGCCG
GTGCTGTGCCAGGACCATGGCCTGACCCCGGACCAAGTGGTGGCTATCGCCAGCCACGATGGCGGCAAGC
AAGCGCTCGAAACGGTGCAGCGGCTGTTGCCGGTGCTGTGCCAGGACCATGGCCTGACTCCGGACCAAGT
GGTGGCTATCGCCAGCCACGATGGCGGCAAGCAAGCGCTCGAAACGGTGCAGCGGCTGTTGCCGGTGCTG
TGCCAGGACCATGGCCTGACCCCGGACCAAGTGGTGGCTATCGCCAGCAACAATGGCGGCAAGCAAGCGC
TCGAAACGGTGCAGCGGCTGTTGCCGGTGCTGTGCCAGGACCATGGCCTGACCCCGGACCAAGTGGTGGC
TATCGCCAGCCACGATGGCGGCAAGCAAGCGCTCGAAACGGTGCAGCGGCTGTTGCCGGTGCTGTGCCAG
GACCATGGCCTGACTCCGGACCAAGTGGTGGCTATCGCCAGCCACGATGGCGGCAAGCAAGCGCTCGAAA
CGGTGCAGCGGCTGTTGCCGGTGCTGTGCCAGGACCATGGCCTGACCCCGGACCAAGTGGTGGCTATCGC
CAGCAACAATGGCGGCAAGCAAGCGCTCGAAAGCATTGTGGCCCAGCTGAGCCGGCCTGATCCGGCGTTG
GCCGCGTTGACCAACGATCACCTGGTGGCCCTGGCCTGCCTGGGCGGTCGTCCGGCCCTGGATGCGGTGA
AGAAAGGCCTGGGTGGATCCGCCATTCCAGTGAAGCGCGGCGCTACCGGTGAAACCAAAGTGTTTACCGG
TAACAGCAACAGCCCGAAGAGCCCGACCAAAGGCGGTTGCTCTGGCGGCTCAACTAATCTGAGCGACATC
ATTGAGAAGGAGACTGGGAAACAGCTGGTCATTCAGGAGTCCATCCTGATGCTGCCTGAGGAGGTGGAGG
AAGTGATCGGCAACAAGCCAGAGTCTGACATCCTGGTGCACACCGCCTACGACGAGTCCACAGATGAGAA
TGTGATGCTGCTGACCTCTGACGCCCCCGAGTATAAGCCTTGGGCCCTGGTCATCCAGGATTCTAACGGC
GAGAATAAGATCAAGATGCTGTGATAAGGGGTCTTTGTCCTCTGTACTGTCTCTCTCCTTGCCCCTAACC
CAAAAAGCTTCATTTTTCTGTGTAGGCTGCACAAGAGCCTTGATTGAAGATATATTCTTTCTGAACAGTA
TTTAAGGTTTCCAATAAAATGTACACCCCTCAGAA
